Addgene plasmid #52153: pChlr-4NQ
Purpose: Encodes module 4 with amino acids 12N-16Q for recognition of nt 5U
Depositing lab: Huimin Zhao. Depositing organization: University of Illinois at Urbana-Champaign. Publication: Modular assembly of designer PUF proteins for specific post-transcriptional regulation of endogenous RNA. Abil Z, Denard CA, Zhao H. J Biol Eng. 2014 Mar 1;8(1):7. 10.1186/1754-1611-8-7 PubMed 24581042.
Backbone
  Vector backbone: pChlr-pNEB193
  Backbone manufacturer: New England Biolabs
  Backbone size w/o insert (bp): 2280
  Total vector size (bp): 2344
  Modifications to backbone: Replaced the original ampicillin resistance gene Bla with the chloramphenicol resistance gene Cam from pACYC (New England Biolabs) using the Gibson Assembly method.
  Vector type: Bacterial Expression
Growth in bacteria
  Bacterial resistance: Chloramphenicol, 25 μg/mL
  Growth temperature: 37°C
  Growth strain: Top10
  Copy number: High Copy
Gene/Insert
  Gene/Insert name: Pumilio homology domain amino acids 133-168 (alt name: PUM-HD module 4)
  Species: H. sapiens (human)
  Insert size (bp): 36
  GenBank ID: D43951
  Entrez Gene: PUM1 (a.k.a. HSPUM, NEDMSF, PUMH, PUMH1, PUML1, SCA47)
  Cloning method: Unknown
  Sequencing primers: 5′ M13 For; 3′ M13 Rev
Terms and licenses: Academic/Nonprofit Terms; Industry Terms: Not Available to Industry
How to cite: pChlr-4NQ was a gift from Huimin Zhao (Addgene plasmid # 52153 ; http://n2t.net/addgene:52153 ; RRID:Addgene_52153)
