[The description below was written by a language model from this plasmid's Addgene catalogue record and pLannotate feature annotations shown in this document.]
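Description:
pChlr-4NQ is a small (about 2.3 kb) high-copy bacterial plasmid that stores one building block of a modular library for assembling designer PUF (Pumilio/FBF) RNA-binding proteins. Its backbone, pChlr-pNEB193, is a pUC-type cloning vector in which the original ampicillin resistance gene was replaced by Gibson assembly with the chloramphenicol acetyltransferase gene from pACYC. The plasmid therefore replicates in E. coli from a ColE1/pUC origin and is selected with chloramphenicol, with cat driven by its native promoter. Remnants of the pUC cloning region are also annotated: the CAP binding site, lac promoter and operator, a lacZα fragment, and short lacI and bom fragments.

The insert is module 4 of the human PUM1 Pumilio homology domain (PUM-HD), recorded as amino acids 133–168 of that domain. In this variant, positions 12 and 16 of the repeat are asparagine and glutamine, the combination that specifies recognition of uracil, here nucleotide 5 (5U) of the target RNA. The catalogue gives the insert size as 36, which appears to match the residue count rather than base pairs, since the annotated fragment spans roughly 114 nt. The automated annotation labels this fragment as PUM2, presumably reflecting the close similarity of the two paralogues, whereas the catalogue assigns it to PUM1. The fragment sits within the lacZα cloning region in the opposite orientation to the lac promoter. This fits a role as a donor or storage module rather than an expressed product, despite the "bacterial expression" classification. The cloning method is not recorded. Modules like this one are combined with those for the other repeat positions to build PUF domains of chosen RNA specificity for post-transcriptional regulation of endogenous transcripts.
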