Features (pLannotate 1.2.2; 10 found; start..end, strand, type, name):
     94..750     -  CDS            cat: CAT_ECOLX - Experimental evidence at protein level: Swiss-Prot protein existence level 1. This enzyme is an effector of chloramphenicol resistance in bacteria. From Escherichia coli. This protein is used as a marker in many commonly used cloning vectors, such as pACYC184.
    751..853     -  promoter       cat promoter: promoter of the E. coli cat gene encoding chloramphenicol acetyltransferase
    946..986     +  misc_feature   bom (fragment): basis of mobility region from pBR322
    992..1149    -  CDS            lacZα (fragment): LacZα fragment of β-galactosidase; lacZ fragment
   1166..1279    +  CDS            PUM2 (fragment): PUM2_HUMAN - Also known as KIAA0235, PUMH2. Experimental evidence at protein level: Swiss-Prot protein existence level 1. Sequence-specific RNA-binding protein that acts as a post- transcriptional repressor by binding the 3'-UTR of mRNA targets. Binds to an RNA consensus sequence, the Pumilio Response Element (PRE), 5'- UGUANAUA-3', that is related to the Nanos Response Element (NRE) (, PubMed:21397187). Mediates post-transcriptional repression of transcripts via different mechanisms: acts via direct recruitment of the CCR4-POP2-NOT deadenylase leading to translational inhibition and mRNA degr
   1330..1346    -  protein_bind   lac operator: The lac repressor binds to the lac operator to inhibit transcription in E. coli. This inhibition can be relieved by adding lactose or isopropyl-β-D-thiogalactopyranoside (IPTG). lac repressor encoded by lacI
   1354..1384    -  promoter       lac promoter: promoter for the E. coli lac operon
   1399..1420    -  protein_bind   CAP binding site: CAP binding activates transcription in the presence of cAMP. E. coli catabolite activator protein
   1433..1525    -  CDS            lacI (fragment): lac repressor; lacI; The lac repressor binds to the lac operator to inhibit transcription in E. coli. This inhibition can be relieved by adding lactose or isopropyl-β-D-thiogalactopyranoside (IPTG).
   1708..2296    -  rep_origin     ori: high-copy-number ColE1/pMB1/pBR322/pUC origin of replication
>Addgene plasmid #52153 | pChlr-4NQ | depositor full sequence | sequence record 80994 | pChlr-4NQ sequence 2344 bps
CTTTCGAATTTCTGCCATTCATCCGCTTATTATCACTTATTCAGGCGTAGCACCAGGCGTTTAAGGGCAC
CAATAACTGCCTTAAAAAAATTACGCCCCGCCCTGCCACTCATCGCAGTACTGTTGTAATTCATTAAGCA
TTCTGCCGACATGGAAGCCATCACAGACGGCATGATGAACCTGAATCGCCAGCGGCATCAGCACCTTGTC
GCCTTGCGTATAATATTTGCCCATAGTGAAAACGGGGGCGAAGAAGTTGTCCATATTGGCCACGTTTAAA
TCAAAACTGGTGAAACTCACCCAGGGATTGGCTGAGACGAAAAACATATTCTCAATAAACCCTTTAGGGA
AATAGGCCAGGTTTTCACCGTAACACGCCACATCTTGCGAATATATGTGTAGAAACTGCCGGAAATCGTC
GTGGTATTCACTCCAGAGCGATGAAAACGTTTCAGTTTGCTCATGGAAAACGGTGTAACAAGGGTGAACA
CTATCCCATATCACCAGCTCACCGTCTTTCATTGCCATACGGAACTCCGGATGAGCATTCATCAGGCGGG
CAAGAATGTGAATAAAGGCCGGATAAAACTTGTGCTTATTTTTCTTTACGGTCTTTAAAAAGGCCGTAAT
ATCCAGCTGAACGGTCTGGTTATAGGTACATTGAGCAACTGACTGAAATGCCTCAAAATGTTCTTTACGA
TGCCATTGGGATATATCAACGGTGGTATATCCAGTGATTTTTTTCTCCATTTTAGCTTCCTTAGCTCCTG
AAAATCTCGATAACTCAAAAAATACGCCCGGTAGTGATCTTATTTCATTATGGTGAAAGTTGGAACCTCT
TACGTGCCGATCAACGTCTCATTTTCGCCAAAAGTTGGCCCAGGGCTTCCCGGTATCAACAGGGACACCA
GGATTTATTTATTCTGCGAAGTGATCTTCCGTCACAAATACCGCACAGATGCGTAAGGAGAAAATACCGC
ATCAGGCGCCATTCGCCATTCAGGCTGCGCAACTGTTGGGAAGGGCGATCGGTGCGGGCCTCTTCGCTAT
TACGCCAGCTGGCGAAAGGGGGATGTGCTGCAAGGCGATTAAGTTGGGTAACGCCAGGGTTTTCCCAGTC
ACGACGTTGTAAAACGACGGCCAGTGAATTCGAGCTCGGTCTCATGGCCATGTCTTGAAGTGTGTGAAAG
ATCAGAATGGCAATCACGTGGTTCAGAAATGCATTGAATGTGTACAGCCCCAGTCTTTGCAATTTATCAT
CGATGCGTTTAAGGGACAGGAGAGACCAAGCTTGGCGTAATCATGGTCATAGCTGTTTCCTGTGTGAAAT
TGTTATCCGCTCACAATTCCACACAACATACGAGCCGGAAGCATAAAGTGTAAAGCCTGGGGTGCCTAAT
GAGTGAGCTAACTCACATTAATTGCGTTGCGCTCACTGCCCGCTTTCCAGTCGGGAAACCTGTCGTGCCA
GCTGCATTAATGAATCGGCCAACGCGCGGGGAGAGGCGGTTTGCGTATTGGGCGCTCTTCCGCTTCCTCG
CTCACTGACTCGCTGCGCTCGGTCGTTCGGCTGCGGCGAGCGGTATCAGCTCACTCAAAGGCGGTAATAC
GGTTATCCACAGAATCAGGGGATAACGCAGGAAAGAACATGTGAGCAAAAGGCCAGCAAAAGGCCAGGAA
CCGTAAAAAGGCCGCGTTGCTGGCGTTTTTCCATAGGCTCCGCCCCCCTGACGAGCATCACAAAAATCGA
CGCTCAAGTCAGAGGTGGCGAAACCCGACAGGACTATAAAGATACCAGGCGTTTCCCCCTGGAAGCTCCC
TCGTGCGCTCTCCTGTTCCGACCCTGCCGCTTACCGGATACCTGTCCGCCTTTCTCCCTTCGGGAAGCGT
GGCGCTTTCTCAAAGCTCACGCTGTAGGTATCTCAGTTCGGTGTAGGTCGTTCGCTCCAAGCTGGGCTGT
GTGCACGAACCCCCCGTTCAGCCCGACCGCTGCGCCTTATCCGGTAACTATCGTCTTGAGTCCAACCCGG
TAAGACACGACTTATCGCCACTGGCAGCAGCCACTGGTAACAGGATTAGCAGAGCGAGGTATGTAGGCGG
TGCTACAGAGTTCTTGAAGTGGTGGCCTAACTACGGCTACACTAGAAGAACAGTATTTGGTATCTGCGCT
CTGCTGAAGCCAGTTACCTTCGGAAAAAGAGTTGGTAGCTCTTGATCCGGCAAACAAACCACCGCTGGTA
GCGGTGGTTTTTTTGTTTGCAAGCAGCAGATTACGCGCAGAAAAAAAGGATCTCAAGAAGATCCTTTGAT
CTTTTCTACGGGGTCTGACGCTCAGTGGAACGAA
