>Addgene plasmid #52153 | pChlr-4NQ | depositor partial sequence | sequence record 80761 | M13F(-40)
CTCGGTCTCATGGCCATGTCTTGAAGTGTGTGAAAGATCAGAATGGCAATCACGTGGTTCAGAAATGCAT
TGAATGTGTACAGCCCCAGTCTTTGCAATTTATCATCGATGCGTTTAAGGGACAGGAGAGACCAAGCTTG
GCGTAATCATGGTCATAGCTGTTTCCTGTGTGAAATTGTTATCCGCTCACAATTCCACACAACATACGAG
CCGGAAGCATAAAGTGTAAAGCCTGGGGTGCCTAATGAGTGAGCTAACTCACATTAATTGCGTTGCGCTC
ACTGCCCGCTTTCCAGTCGGGAAACCTGTCGTGCCAGCTGCATTAATGAATCGGCCAACGCGCGGGGAGA
GGCGGTTTGCGTATTGGGCGCTCTTCCGCTTCCTCGCTCACTGACTCGCTGCGCTCGGTCGTTCGGCTGC
GGCGAGCGGTATCAGCTCACTCAAAGGCGGTAATACGGTTATCCACAGAATCAGGGGATAACGCAGGAAA
GAACATGTGAGCAAAA
