>Addgene plasmid #52153 | pChlr-4NQ | addgene partial sequence | sequence record 89944 | M13pUC-Fwd 5'-CCCAGTCACGACGTTGTAAAACG-3'
TCGAGCTCGGTCTCATGGCCATGTCTTGAAGTGTGTGAAAGATCAGAATGGCAATCACGTGGTTCAGAAA
TGCATTGAATGTGTACAGCCCCAGTCTTTGCAATTTATCATCGATGCGTTTAAGGGACAGGAGAGACCAA
GCTTGGCGTAATCATGGTCATAGCTGTTTCCTGTGTGAAATTGTTATCCGCTCACAATTCCACACAACAT
ACGAGCCGGAAGCATAAAGTGTAAAGCCTGGGGTGCCTAATGAGTGAGCTAACTCACATTAATTGCGTTG
CGCTCACTGCCCGCTTTCCAGTCGGGAAACCTGTCGTGCCAGCTGCATTAATGAATCGGCCAACGCGCGG
GGAGAGGCGGTTTGCGTATTGGGCGCTCTTCCGCTTCCTCGCTCACTGACTCGCTGCGCTCGGTCGTTCG
GCTGCGGCGAGCGGTATCAGCTCACTCAAAGGCGGTAATACGGTTATCCACAGAATCAGGGGATAACGCA
GGAAAGAACATGTGAGCAAAAGGCCAGCAAAAGGCCAGGAACCGTAAAAAGGCCGCGTTGCTGGCGTTTT
TCCATAGGCTCCGCCCCCCTGACGAGCATCACAAAAATCGACGCTCAAGTCAGAGGTGGTGAAACCCGAC
AGGACTATAAAGATACCAGGCGTTTCCCCCTGGAAGCTCCCTCGTGCGCTCTCCTGTTCCGACCCTGCCG
CTTACCGGATACCTGTCCGCCTTTCTCCCTTCGGGAAGCGTGGCGCTTTCTCATAGCTCACGCTGTAGGT
ATCTCAGTTCGGTGTAGGTCGTTCGCTCCAAGCTGGGCTGTGTGCACGAACC
